>Addgene plasmid #71889 | pAC1372-pX-sgRNA-15xPBSa | depositor full sequence | sequence record 134413 | pAC1372-pX-sgRNA-15xPBSa sequence 3381 bps
GGCGCGCCGAGGGCCTATTTCCCATGATTCCTTCATATTTGCATATACGATACAAGGCTGTTAGAGAGAT
AATTGGAATTAATTTGACTGTAAACACAAAGATATTAGTACAAAATACGTGACGTAGAAAGTAATAATTT
CTTGGGTAGTTTGCAGTTTTAAAATTATGTTTTAAAATGGACTATCATATGCTTACCGTAACTTGAAAGT
ATTTCGATTTCTTGGCTTTATATATCTTGTGGAAAGGACGAAACACCGGGTCTTCGAGAAGACCTGTTTA
AGAGCTATGCTGGAAACAGCATAGCAAGTTTAAATAAGGCTAGTCCGTTATCAACTTGAAAAAGTGGCAC
CGAGTCGGTGCCAATTGGGTCTCCAGATTGTATGTAGCCTGTATGTAGCCTGTATGTAGCCTGTATGTAG
CCTGTATGTAAGATTGTATGTAGCTGTATGTAGCCTGTATGTAGCCTGTATGTAGCCTGTATGTAAGATT
GTATGTAGCCTGTATGTAGCCTGTATGTAGCCTGTATGTAGCCTGTATGTAAGATCTTTTTTTGTTTTAG
AGCTAGAAATAGCAAGTTAAAATAAGGCTAGTCCGTAGCGCGTGCGCCAATTCTGCAGACAAATGGCGGC
GCGCCGCGGCCGCAGGAACCCCTAGTGATGGAGTTGGCCACTCCCTCTCTGCGCGCTCGCTCGCTCACTG
AGGCCGGGCGACCAAAGGTCGCCCGACGCCCGGGCTTTGCCCGGGCGGCCTCAGTGAGCGAGCGAGCGCG
CAGCTGCCTGCAGGGGCGCCTGATGCGGTATTTTCTCCTTACGCATCTGTGCGGTATTTCACACCGCATA
[142 nt withheld, positions 841-982]
C
[141 nt withheld, positions 984-1124]
CCTTTGACGTTGGAGTCCACGTTCTTT
[37 nt withheld, positions 1152-1188]
ACCCTATCTCGGGCTATTCTTTTGATTTATAAGGGATTTTGCCGATTTCGGCCTATTGGTTAAAAAATGA
GCTGATTTAACAAAAATTTAACGCGAATTTTAACAAAATATTAACGTTTACAATTTTATGGTGCACTCTC
AGTACAATCTGCTCTGATGCCGCATAGTTAAGCCAGCCCCGACACCCGCCAACACCCGCTGACGCGCCCT
GACGGGCTTGTCTGCTCCCGGCATCCGCTTACAGACAAGCTGTGACCGTCTCCGGGAGCTGCATGTGTCA
GAGGTTTTCACCGTCATCACCGAAACGCGCGAGACGAAAGGGCCTCGTGATACGCCTATTTTTATAGGTT
AATGTCATGATAATAATGGTTTCTTAGACGTCAGGTGGCACTTTTCGGGGAAATGTGCGCGGAACCCCTA
TTTGTTTATTTTTCTAAATACATTCAAATATGTATCCGCTCATGAGACAATAACCCTGATAAATGCTTCA
ATAATATTGAAAAAGGAAGAGTATGAGTATTCAACATTTCCGTGTCGCCCTTATTCCCTTTTTTGCGGCA
TTTTGCCTTCCTGTTTTTGCTCACCCAGAAACGCTGGTGAAAGTAAAAGATGCTGAAGATCAGTTGGGTG
CACGAGTGGGTTACATCGAACTGGATCTCAACAGCGGTAAGATCCTTGAGAGTTTTCGCCCCGAAGAACG
TTTTCCAATGATGAGCACTTTTAAAGTTCTGCTATGTGGCGCGGTATTATCCCGTATTGACGCCGGGCAA
GAGCAACTCGGTCGCCGCATACACTATTCTCAGAATGACTTGGTTGAGTACTCACCAGTCACAGAAAAGC
ATCTTACGGATGGCATGACAGTAAGAGAATTATGCAGTGCTGCCATAACCATGAGTGATAACACTGCGGC
CAACTTACTTCTGACAACGATCGGAGGACCGAAGGAGCTAACCGCTTTTTTGCACAACATGGGGGATCAT
GTAACTCGCCTTGATCGTTGGGAACCGGAGCTGAATGAAGCCATACCAAACGACGAGCGTGACACCACGA
TGCCTGTAGCAATGGCAACAACGTTGCGCAAACTATTAACTGGCGAACTACTTACTCTAGCTTCCCGGCA
ACAATTAATAGACTGGATGGAGGCGGATAAAGTTGCAGGACCACTTCTGCGCTCGGCCCTTCCGGCTGGC
TGGTTTATTGCTGATAAATCTGGAGCCGGTGAGCGTGGAAGCCGCGGTATCATTGCAGCACTGGGGCCAG
ATGGTAAGCCCTCCCGTATCGTAGTTATCTACACGACGGGGAGTCAGGCAACTATGGATGAACGAAATAG
ACAGATCGCTGAGATAGGTGCCTCACTGATTAAGCATTGGTAACTGTCAGACCAAGTTTACTCATATATA
CTTTAGATTGATTTAAAACTTCATTTTTAATTTAAAAGGATCTAGGTGAAGATCCTTTTTGATAATCTCA
TGACCAAAATCCCTTAACGTGAGTTTTCGTTCCACTGAGCGTCAGACCCCGTAGAAAAGATCAAAGGATC
TTCTTGAGATCCTTTTTTTCTGCGCGTAATCTGCTGCTTGCAAACAAAAAAACCACCGCTACCAGCGGTG
GTTTGTTTGCCGGATCAAGAGCTACCAACTCTTTTTCCGAAGGTAACTGGCTTCAGCAGAGCGCAGATAC
CAAATACTGTCCTTCTAGTGTAGCCGTAGTTAGGCCACCACTTCAAGAACTCTGTAGCACCGCCTACATA
CCTCGCTCTGCTAATCCTGTTACCAGTGGCTGCTGCCAGTGGCGATAAGTCGTGTCTTACCGGGTTGGAC
TCAAGACGATAGTTACCGGATAAGGCGCAGCGGTCGGGCTGAACGGGGGGTTCGTGCACACAGCCCAGCT
TGGAGCGAACGACCTACACCGAACTGAGATACCTACAGCGTGAGCTATGAGAAAGCGCCACGCTTCCCGA
AGGGAGAAAGGCGGACAGGTATCCGGTAAGCGGCAGGGTCGGAACAGGAGAGCGCACGAGGGAGCTTCCA
GGGGGAAACGCCTGGTATCTTTATAGTCCTGTCGGGTTTCGCCACCTCTGACTTGAGCGTCGATTTTTGT
GATGCTCGTCAGGGGGGCGGAGCCTATGGAAAAACGCCAGCAACGCGGCCTTTTTACGGTTCCTGGCCTT
TTGCTGGCCTTTTGCTCACATGT
Features (pLannotate 1.2.2; 11 found; start..end, strand, type, name):
      9..249     +  promoter       U6 promoter: RNA polymerase III promoter for human U6 snRNA
    294..361     +  misc_RNA       tracrRNA (fragment): trans-activating CRISPR RNA for the Streptococcus pyogenes CRISPR/Cas9 system
    554..596     +  misc_RNA       gRNA scaffold (fragment): guide RNA scaffold for the Streptococcus pyogenes CRISPR/Cas9 system
    644..784     +  repeat_region  AAV2 ITR: inverted terminal repeat of adeno-associated virus serotype 2 inverted
    789..840     -  misc_feature   bom (fragment): basis of mobility region from pBR322
    859..1239    +  rep_origin     M13 ori (sequence partly withheld): M13 bacteriophage origin of replication; arrow indicates direction of (+) strand synthesis
   1315..1364    -  misc_feature   bom (fragment): basis of mobility region from pBR322
   1466..1501    -  CDS            rop (fragment): Rop protein, which maintains plasmids at low copy number; rop
   1596..1700    +  promoter       AmpR promoter: bla
   1701..2561    +  CDS            AmpR: β-lactamase; bla; confers resistance to ampicillin, carbenicillin, and related antibiotics
   2732..3320    +  rep_origin     ori: high-copy-number ColE1/pMB1/pBR322/pUC origin of replication
