[The description below was written by a language model from this plasmid's Addgene catalogue record, the feature table of its GenBank file and pLannotate feature annotations shown in this document.]
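Description:
pAC1372-pX-sgRNA-15xPBSa is a small (about 3.4 kb) empty cloning backbone derived from pX330, catalogued as a mammalian expression/CRISPR vector and intended for producing Streptococcus pyogenes-type single guide RNAs that carry a 15xPBSa extension. In the Casilio system named in the associated publication, a CRISPR-Cas9-Pumilio hybrid, PBS stands for Pumilio binding site. Such repeats appended to the sgRNA act as docking sites for effector or reporter proteins fused to Pumilio RNA-binding domains, supporting gene regulation and genomic labelling. The plasmid is propagated in E. coli through a high-copy pUC/ColE1-type origin and selected with ampicillin via the β-lactamase gene and its own promoter.

The payload is a single RNA polymerase III cassette. A human U6 promoter is followed by a short gap before the scaffold, presumably where a user's spacer is inserted, although the record lists the cloning method as unknown. Downstream lie a tracrRNA-derived scaffold fragment and a second gRNA scaffold fragment roughly 190 nt further on. The interval between them is unannotated and is the likely position of the PBSa array, but the feature table does not label it. No Cas9 coding sequence is annotated, so Cas9 or dCas9 and the Pumilio-fusion effectors must be supplied from separate constructs. Elements carried over from the parent backbone include one AAV2 inverted terminal repeat, an M13/f1 phage origin, and small bom and rop fragments. With only a single ITR, nothing in the record indicates use for AAV packaging. The accompanying GenBank record covers only 629 bp and annotates just a U6 forward sequencing primer site, so it adds little to the full-sequence annotation.
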