Addgene plasmid #71889: pAC1372-pX-sgRNA-15xPBSa
Purpose: (Empty Backbone) Cloning vector for expression of sgRNA-15xPBSa
Depositing lab: Albert Cheng. Depositing organization: Jackson Laboratory. Publication: Casilio: a versatile CRISPR-Cas9-Pumilio hybrid for gene regulation and genomic labeling. Cheng AW, Jillette N, Lee P, Plaskon D, Fujiwara Y, Wang W, Taghbalout A, Wang H. Cell Res. 2016 Feb;26(2):254-7. doi: 10.1038/cr.2016.3. Epub 2016 Jan 15. PubMed 26768771.
Backbone
  Vector backbone: pX330; pUC ori vector
  Vector type: Mammalian Expression, CRISPR
Growth in bacteria
  Bacterial resistance: Ampicillin, 100 μg/mL
  Growth temperature: 37°C
  Growth strain: DH5alpha
  Copy number: Unknown
Gene/Insert
  Cloning method: Unknown
  Sequencing primers: 5′ gagggcctatttcccatgattcc; 3′ gccatttgtctgcagaattggc
Terms and licenses: Academic/Nonprofit Terms; Industry Terms: Not Available to Industry
Depositor comments: Please visit http://casil.io for more information, updates, and protocols.
How to cite: pAC1372-pX-sgRNA-15xPBSa was a gift from Albert Cheng (Addgene plasmid # 71889)
