LOCUS       Exported 629 bp ds-DNA linear SYN 20-MAY-2021
DEFINITION  Cloning vector for expression of sgRNA-15xPBSa.
ACCESSION   .
VERSION     .
KEYWORDS    pAC1372-pX-sgRNA-15xPBSa
SOURCE      synthetic DNA construct
  ORGANISM  synthetic DNA construct
REFERENCE   1 (bases 1 to 629)
  AUTHORS   Cheng AW, Jillette N, Lee P, Plaskon D, Fujiwara Y, Wang W,
            Taghbalout A, Wang H
  TITLE     Casilio: a versatile CRISPR-Cas9-Pumilio hybrid for gene regulation
            and genomic labeling.
  JOURNAL   Cell Res. 2016 Feb;26(2):254-7. doi: 10.1038/cr.2016.3. Epub 2016
            Jan 15.
  PUBMED    26768771
REFERENCE   2 (bases 1 to 629)
  AUTHORS   .
  TITLE     Direct Submission
  JOURNAL   Exported May 20, 2021 from SnapGene Server 1.1.58
            http://www.snapgene.com
FEATURES             Location/Qualifiers
     source          1..629
                     /organism="synthetic DNA construct"
                     /mol_type="other DNA"
     primer_bind     123..142
                     /label=LKO.1 5'
                     /note="Human U6 promoter, forward primer"
ORIGIN
        1 ctgttagaga gataattgga attaatttga ctgtaaacac aaagatatta gtacaaaata
       61 cgtgacgtag aaagtaataa tttcttgggt agtttgcagt tttaaaatta tgttttaaaa
      121 tggactatca tatgcttacc gtaacttgaa agtatttcga tttcttggct ttatatatct
      181 tgtggaaagg acgaaacacc gggtcttcga gaagacctgt ttaagagcta tgctggaaac
      241 agcatagcaa gtttaaataa ggctagtccg ttatcaactt gaaaaagtgg caccgagtcg
      301 gtgccaattg ggtctccaga ttgtatgtag cctgtatgta gcctgtatgt agcctgtatg
      361 tagcctgtat gtaagattgt atgtagctgt atgtagcctg tatgtagcct gtatgtagcc
      421 tgtatgtaag attgtatgta gcctgtatgt agcctgtatg tagcctgtat gtagcctgta
      481 tgtaagatct ttttttgttt tagagctaga aatagcaagt taaaataagg ctagtccgta
      541 gcgcgtgcgc caattctgca gacaaatggc ggcgcgccgc ggccgcagga acccctagtg
      601 atggagttgg ccactccctc tctgcgcgc
//
