>Addgene plasmid #71889 | pAC1372-pX-sgRNA-15xPBSa | addgene partial sequence | sequence record 136928 | pK03-R 5'-TTAATGCGCCGCTACAGGGCG-3'
AATACCGCACAGATGCGTAAGGAGAAAATACCGCATCAGGCGCCCCTGCAGGCAGCTGCGCGC
